>Addgene plasmid #86030 | pCDNAZeo(-)HSC73 | addgene full sequence | sequence record 307704 | Addgene NGS Result
GTCGCTGAGTAGTGCGCGAGCAAAATTTAAGCTACAACAAGGCAAGGCTTGACCGACAATTGCATGAAGA
ATCTGCTTAGGGTTAGGCGTTTTGCGCTGCTTCGCGATGTACGGGCCAGATATACGCGTTGACATTGATT
ATTGACTAGTTATTAATAGTAATCAATTACGGGGTCATTAGTTCATAGCCCATATATGGAGTTCCGCGTT
ACATAACTTACGGTAAATGGCCCGCCTGGCTGACCGCCCAACGACCCCCGCCCATTGACGTCAATAATGA
CGTATGTTCCCATAGTAACGCCAATAGGGACTTTCCATTGACGTCAATGGGTGGAGTATTTACGGTAAAC
TGCCCACTTGGCAGTACATCAAGTGTATCATATGCCAAGTACGCCCCCTATTGACGTCAATGACGGTAAA
TGGCCCGCCTGGCATTATGCCCAGTACATGACCTTATGGGACTTTCCTACTTGGCAGTACATCTACGTAT
TAGTCATCGCTATTACCATGGTGATGCGGTTTTGGCAGTACATCAATGGGCGTGGATAGCGGTTTGACTC
ACGGGGATTTCCAAGTCTCCACCCCATTGACGTCAATGGGAGTTTGTTTTGGCACCAAAATCAACGGGAC
TTTCCAAAATGTCGTAACAACTCCGCCCCATTGACGCAAATGGGCGGTAGGCGTGTACGGTGGGAGGTCT
ATATAAGCAGAGCTCTCTGGCTAACTAGAGAACCCACTGCTTACTGGCTTATCGAAATTAATACGACTCA
CTATAGGGAGACCCAAGCTGGCTAGCGTTTAAACGGGCCCTCTAGACTCGAGCGGCCGCCACTGTGCTGG
ATATCTGCAGAATTCCACCACACTGGACTAGTGGATCCATGTCCAAGGGACCTGCAGTTGGTATTGATCT
TGGCACCACCTACTCTTGTGTGGGTGTTTTCCAGCACGGAAAAGTCGAGATAATTGCCAATGATCAGGGA
AACCGAACCACTCCAAGCTATGTCGCCTTTACGGACACTGAACGGTTGATCGGTGATGCCGCAAAGAATC
AAGTTGCAATGAACCCCACCAACACAGTTTTTGATGCCAAACGTCTGATTGGACGCAGATTTGATGATGC
TGTTGTCCAGTCTGATATGAAACATTGGCCCTTTATGGTGGTGAATGATGCTGGCAGGCCCAAGGTCCAA
GTAGAATACAAGGGAGAGACCAAAAGCTTCTATCCAGAGGAGGTGTCTTCTATGGTTCTGACAAAGATGA
AGGAAATTGCAGAAGCCTACCTTGGGAAGACTGTTACCAATGCTGTGGTCACAGTGCCAGCTTACTTTAA
TGACTCTCAGCGTCAGGCTACCAAAGATGCTGGAACTATTGCTGGTCTCAATGTACTTAGAATTATTAAT
GAGCCAACTGCTGCTGCTATTGCTTACGGCTTAGACAAAAAGGTTGGAGCAGAAAGAAACGTGCTCATCT
TTGACCTGGGAGGTGGCACTTTTGATGTGTCAATCCTCACTATTGAGGATGGAATCTTTGAGGTCAAGTC
TACAGCTGGAGACACCCACTTGGGTGGAGAAGATTTTGACAACCGAATGGTCAACCATTTTATTGCTGAG
TTTAAGCGCAAGCATAAGAAGGACATCAGTGAGAACAAGAGAGCTGTAAGACGCCTCCGTACTGCTTGTG
AACGTGCTAAGCGTACCCTCTCTTCCAGCACCCAGGCCAGTATTGAGATCGATTCTCTCTATGAAGGAAT
CGACTTCTATACCTCCATTACCCGTGCCCGATTTGAAGAACTGAATGCTGACCTGTTCCGTGGCACCCTG
GACCCAGTAGAGAAAGCCCTTCGAGATGCCAAACTAGACAAGTCACAGATTCATGATATTGTCCTGGTTG
GTGGTTCTACTCGTATCCCCAAGATTCAGAAGCTTCTCCAAGACTTCTTCAATGGAAAAGAACTGAATAA
GAGCATCAACCCTGATGAAGCTGTTGCTTATGGTGCAGCTGTCCAGGCAGCCATCTTGTCTGGAGACAAG
TCTGAGAATGTTCAAGATTTGCTGCTCTCGGATGTCACTCCTCTTTCCCTTGGTATTGAAACTGCTGGTG
GAGTCATGACTGTCCTCATCAAGCGTAATACCACCATTCCTACCAAGCAGACACAGACCTTCACTACCTA
TTCTGACAACCAGCCTGGTGTGCTTATTCAGGTTTATGAAGGCGAGCGTGCCATGACAAAGGATAACAAC
CTGCTTGGCAAGTTTGAACTCACAGGCATACCTCCTGCACCCCGAGGTGTTCCTCAGATTGAAGTCACTT
TTGACATTGATGCCAATGGTATCCTCAATGTCTCTGCTGTGGACAAGAGTACGGGAAAAGAGAACAAGAT
TACTATCACTAATGACAAGGGCCGTTTGAGCAAGGAAGACATTGAACGTATGGTCCAGGAAGCTGAGAAG
TACAAAGCTGAAGATGAGAAGCAGAGGGACAAGGTGTCATCCAAGAATTCACTTGAGTCCTATGCCTTCA
ACATGAAAGCAACTGTTGAAGATGAGAAACTTCAAGGCAAGATTAACGATGAGGACAAACAGAAGATTCT
GGACAAGTGTAATGAAATTATCAACTGGCTTGATAAGAATCAGACTGCTGAGAAGGAAGAATTTGAACAT
CAACAGAAAGAGCTGGAGAAAGTTTGCAACCCCATCATCACCAAGCTGTACCAGAGTGCAGGAGGCATGC
CAGGAGGAATGCCTGGGGGATTTCCTGGTGGTGGAGCTCCTCCCTCTGGTGGTGCTTCCTCAGGGCCCAC
CATTGAAGAGGTTGATTAAGCCAACCAAGTGTAGATGTAGCATTGTTCCACACATTTAAAACATTTGAAG
GACCTAAATTCGTAGCAAATTCTGTGGCAGTTTTAAAAAGTTAAGCTGCTATAGTAAGTTACTGGGCATT
CTCAATACTTGAATATGGAACATATGCACAGGGGAAGGAAATAACATTGCACTTTATAAACACTGTATTG
TAAGTGGAAAATGCAATGTCTTAAATAAAACTATTTAAAATTGGCACGGAATTCCTGCAGCCCGGGGGAT
CCGAGCTCGGTACCAAGCTTAAGTTTAAACCGCTGATCAGCCTCGACTGTGCCTTCTAGTTGCCAGCCAT
CTGTTGTTTGCCCCTCCCCCGTGCCTTCCTTGACCCTGGAAGGTGCCACTCCCACTGTCCTTTCCTAATA
AAATGAGGAAATTGCATCGCATTGTCTGAGTAGGTGTCATTCTATTCTGGGGGGTGGGGTGGGGCAGGAC
AGCAAGGGGGAGGATTGGGAAGACAATAGCAGGCATGCTGGGGATGCGGTGGGCTCTATGGCTTCTGAGG
CGGAAAGAACCAGCTGGGGCTCTAGGGGGTATCCCC
[124 nt withheld, positions 3397-3520]
C
[91 nt withheld, positions 3522-3612]
A
[49 nt withheld, positions 3614-3662]
CCTTTGACGTTGGAGTCCACGTTCTTT
[37 nt withheld, positions 3690-3726]
ACCCTATCTCGGTCTATTCTTTTGATTTATAAGGGATTTTGCCGATTTCGGCCTATTGGTTAAAAAATGA
GCTGATTTAACAAAAATTTAACGCGAATTAATTCTGTGGAATGTGTGTCAGTTAGGGTGTGGAAAGTCCC
CAGGCTCCCCAGCAGGCAGAAGTATGCAAAGCATGCATCTCAATTAGTCAGCAACCAGGTGTGGAAAGTC
CCCAGGCTCCCCAGCAGGCAGAAGTATGCAAAGCATGCATCTCAATTAGTCAGCAACCATAGTCCCGCCC
CTAACTCCGCCCATCCCGCCCCTAACTCCGCCCAGTTCCGCCCATTCTCCGCCCCATGGCTGACTAATTT
TTTTTATTTATGCAGAGGCCGAGGCCGCCTCTGCCTCTGAGCTATTCCAGAAGTAGTGAGGAGGCTTTTT
TGGAGGCCTAGGCTTTTGCAAAAAGCTCCCGGGAGCTTGTATATCCATTTTCGGATCTGATCAGCACGTG
TTGACAATTAATCATCGGCATAGTATATCGGCATAGTATAATACGACAAGGTGAGGAACTAAACCATGGC
CAAGTTGACCAGTGCCGTTCCGGTGCTCACCGCGCGCGACGTCGCCGGAGCGGTCGAGTTCTGGACCGAC
CGGCTCGGGTTCTCCCGGGACTTCGTGGAGGACGACTTCGCCGGTGTGGTCCGGGACGACGTGACCCTGT
TCATCAGCGCGGTCCAGGACCAGGTGGTGCCGGACAACACCCTGGCCTGGGTGTGGGTGCGCGGCCTGGA
CGAGCTGTACGCCGAGTGGTCGGAGGTCGTGTCCACGAACTTCCGGGACGCCTCCGGGCCGGCCATGACC
GAGATCGGCGAGCAGCCGTGGGGGCGGGAGTTCGCCCTGCGCGACCCGGCCGGCAACTGCGTGCACTTCG
TGGCCGAGGAGCAGGACTGACACGTGCTACGAGATTTCGATTCCACCGCCGCCTTCTATGAAAGGTTGGG
CTTCGGAATCGTTTTCCGGGACGCCGGCTGGATGATCCTCCAGCGCGGGGATCTCATGCTGGAGTTCTTC
GCCCACCCCAACTTGTTTATTGCAGCTTATAATGGTTACAAATAAAGCAATAGCATCACAAATTTCACAA
ATAAAGCATTTTTTTCACTGCATTCTAGTTGTGGTTTGTCCAAACTCATCAATGTATCTTATCATGTCTG
TATACCGTCGACCTCTAGCTAGAGCTTGGCGTAATCATGGTCATAGCTGTTTCCTGTGTGAAATTGTTAT
CCGCTCACAATTCCACACAACATACGAGCCGGAAGCATAAAGTGTAAAGCCTGGGGTGCCTAATGAGTGA
GCTAACTCACATTAATTGCGTTGCGCTCACTGCCCGCTTTCCAGTCGGGAAACCTGTCGTGCCAGCTGCA
TTAATGAATCGGCCAACGCGCGGGGAGAGGCGGTTTGCGTATTGGGCGCTCTTCCGCTTCCTCGCTCACT
GACTCGCTGCGCTCGGTCGTTCGGCTGCGGCGAGCGGTATCAGCTCACTCAAAGGCGGTAATACGGTTAT
CCACAGAATCAGGGGATAACGCAGGAAAGAACATGTGAGCAAAAGGCCAGCAAAAGGCCAGGAACCGTAA
AAAGGCCGCGTTGCTGGCGTTTTTCCATAGGCTCCGCCCCCCTGACGAGCATCACAAAAATCGACGCTCA
AGTCAGAGGTGGCGAAACCCGACAGGACTATAAAGATACCAGGCGTTTCCCCCTGGAAGCTCCCTCGTGC
GCTCTCCTGTTCCGACCCTGCCGCTTACCGGATACCTGTCCGCCTTTCTCCCTTCGGGAAGCGTGGCGCT
TTCTCATAGCTCACGCTGTAGGTATCTCAGTTCGGTGTAGGTCGTTCGCTCCAAGCTGGGCTGTGTGCAC
GAACCCCCCGTTCAGCCCGACCGCTGCGCCTTATCCGGTAACTATCGTCTTGAGTCCAACCCGGTAAGAC
ACGACTTATCGCCACTGGCAGCAGCCACTGGTAACAGGATTAGCAGAGCGAGGTATGTAGGCGGTGCTAC
AGAGTTCTTGAAGTGGTGGCCTAACTACGGCTACACTAGAAGAACAGTATTTGGTATCTGCGCTCTGCTG
AAGCCAGTTACCTTCGGAAAAAGAGTTGGTAGCTCTTGATCCGGCAAACAAACCACCGCTGGTAGCGGTG
GTTTTTTTGTTTGCAAGCAGCAGATTACGCGCAGAAAAAAAGGATCTCAAGAAGATCCTTTGATCTTTTC
TACGGGGTCTGACGCTCAGTGGAACGAAAACTCACGTTAAGGGATTTTGGTCATGAGATTATCAAAAAGG
ATCTTCACCTAGATCCTTTTAAATTAAAAATGAAGTTTTAAATCAATCTAAAGTATATATGAGTAAACTT
GGTCTGACAGTTACCAATGCTTAATCAGTGAGGCACCTATCTCAGCGATCTGTCTATTTCGTTCATCCAT
AGTTGCCTGACTCCCCGTCGTGTAGATAACTACGATACGGGAGGGCTTACCATCTGGCCCCAGTGCTGCA
ATGATACCGCGAGACCCACGCTCACCGGCTCCAGATTTATCAGCAATAAACCAGCCAGCCGGAAGGGCCG
AGCGCAGAAGTGGTCCTGCAACTTTATCCGCCTCCATCCAGTCTATTAATTGTTGCCGGGAAGCTAGAGT
AAGTAGTTCGCCAGTTAATAGTTTGCGCAACGTTGTTGCCATTGCTACAGGCATCGTGGTGTCACGCTCG
TCGTTTGGTATGGCTTCATTCAGCTCCGGTTCCCAACGATCAAGGCGAGTTACATGATCCCCCATGTTGT
GCAAAAAAGCGGTTAGCTCCTTCGGTCCTCCGATCGTTGTCAGAAGTAAGTTGGCCGCAGTGTTATCACT
CATGGTTATGGCAGCACTGCATAATTCTCTTACTGTCATGCCATCCGTAAGATGCTTTTCTGTGACTGGT
GAGTACTCAACCAAGTCATTCTGAGAATAGTGTATGCGGCGACCGAGTTGCTCTTGCCCGGCGTCAATAC
GGGATAATACCGCGCCACATAGCAGAACTTTAAAAGTGCTCATCATTGGAAAACGTTCTTCGGGGCGAAA
ACTCTCAAGGATCTTACCGCTGTTGAGATCCAGTTCGATGTAACCCACTCGTGCACCCAACTGATCTTCA
GCATCTTTTACTTTCACCAGCGTTTCTGGGTGAGCAAAAACAGGAAGGCAAAATGCCGCAAAAAAGGGAA
TAAGGGCGACACGGAAATGTTGAATACTCATACTCTTCCTTTTTCAATATTATTGAAGCATTTATCAGGG
TTATTGTCTCATGAGCGGATACATATTTGAATGTATTTAGAAAAATAAACAAATAGGGGTTCCGCGCACA
TTTCCCCGAAAAGTGCCACCTGACGTCGACGGATCGGGAGATCTCCCGATCCCCTATGGTGCACTCTCAG
TACAATCTGCTCTGATGCCGCATAGTTAAGCCAGTATCTGCTCCCTGCTTGTGTGTTGGAG
Features (pLannotate 1.2.2; 22 found; start..end, strand, type, name):
    131..510     +  enhancer       CMV enhancer: human cytomegalovirus immediate early enhancer
    511..714     +  promoter       CMV promoter: human cytomegalovirus (CMV) immediate early promoter
    710..743     +  LTR            5' LTR (truncated) (fragment): truncated 5' long terminal repeat (LTR) from HIV-1
    759..777     +  promoter       T7 promoter: promoter for bacteriophage T7 RNA polymerase
    879..2816    +  CDS            HSPA8: HSP7C_HUMAN - Also known as HSC70 From Homo sapiens (Human).
   3059..3082    -  misc_feature   MCS (fragment): pBluescript multiple cloning site
   3127..3351    +  polyA_signal   bGH poly(A) signal: bovine growth hormone polyadenylation signal
   3355..3376    +  promoter       SV40 promoter (fragment): SV40 enhancer and early promoter
   3397..3825    +  rep_origin     f1 ori (sequence partly withheld): f1 bacteriophage origin of replication; arrow indicates direction of (+) strand synthesis
   3839..4168    +  promoter       SV40 promoter: SV40 enhancer and early promoter
   4216..4263    +  promoter       EM7 promoter: synthetic bacterial promoter&nbsp
   4282..4656    +  CDS            BleoR: antibiotic-binding protein; Sh ble from Streptoalloteichus hindustanus; confers resistance to bleomycin, phleomycin, and Zeocin™
   4666..4791    +  CDS            ble (fragment): BLE_KLEPN - Experimental evidence at protein level: Swiss-Prot protein existence level 1. Binding protein with a strong affinity to the bleomycin family of antibiotics. Binds to CL990; an antimitotic-antibiotic compound. From Klebsiella pneumoniae.
   4786..4907    +  polyA_signal   SV40 poly(A) signal: SV40 polyadenylation signal
   4980..4996    -  protein_bind   lac operator: The lac repressor binds to the lac operator to inhibit transcription in E. coli. This inhibition can be relieved by adding lactose or isopropyl-β-D-thiogalactopyranoside (IPTG). lac repressor encoded by lacI
   5004..5034    -  promoter       lac promoter: promoter for the E. coli lac operon
   5049..5070    -  protein_bind   CAP binding site: CAP binding activates transcription in the presence of cAMP. E. coli catabolite activator protein
   5083..5175    -  CDS            lacI (fragment): lac repressor; lacI; The lac repressor binds to the lac operator to inhibit transcription in E. coli. This inhibition can be relieved by adding lactose or isopropyl-β-D-thiogalactopyranoside (IPTG).
   5358..5946    -  rep_origin     ori: high-copy-number ColE1/pMB1/pBR322/pUC origin of replication
   6117..6977    -  CDS            AmpR: β-lactamase; bla; confers resistance to ampicillin, carbenicillin, and related antibiotics
   6978..7082    -  promoter       AmpR promoter: bla
   7141..7193    -  misc_feature   bom (fragment): basis of mobility region from pBR322
