[The description below was written by a language model from this plasmid's Addgene catalogue record and pLannotate feature annotations shown in this document.]
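Description:
pCDNAZeo(-)HSC73 is a mammalian expression plasmid built on the Invitrogen pcDNA Zeo(-) backbone for producing human heat-shock cognate protein 73 (HSC73/HSC70, the product of the HSPA8 gene) in cultured mammalian cells. The HSPA8 coding sequence sits downstream of the human cytomegalovirus immediate-early enhancer and promoter and upstream of the bovine growth hormone polyadenylation signal, giving strong constitutive transcription. A T7 promoter lies between the CMV promoter and the insert and could support in vitro transcription. The insert was cloned by restriction digestion with BamHI sites at both ends. No epitope tag or reporter is annotated. Sequencing of the deposited plasmid found an L394S substitution relative to the reference HSPA8 transcript, although the depositor states that the encoded mRNA is functional.

For propagation in E. coli the plasmid carries a high-copy ColE1/pUC-type origin and a β-lactamase gene conferring ampicillin resistance. An f1 origin is also present, which allows single-stranded DNA production. Selection of stably transfected mammalian cells relies on the Sh ble gene for Zeocin resistance, driven by the SV40 early promoter and ended by the SV40 poly(A) signal. An EM7 bacterial promoter immediately upstream of the gene also lets it be expressed in bacteria.

The catalogue sizes disagree with the sequenced record. The catalogue lists an insert of about 1.1 kb and a total of about 6.1 kb, whereas the full sequence is about 7.2 kb and the annotated HSPA8 coding region spans about 1.9 kb. The associated publication concerns MHC class II presentation of cytoplasmic antigens and Lamp-2a, which suggests the plasmid was used to overexpress HSC70 in that context.
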