Addgene plasmid #86030: pCDNAZeo(-)HSC73
Purpose: Expression of Heat shock chaperone 70 in Mammalian cells
Depositing lab: Janice Blum. Depositing organization: Indiana University School of Medicine, Indianapolis. Publication: Lamp-2a facilitates MHC class II presentation of cytoplasmic antigens. Zhou D, Li P, Lin Y, Lott JM, Hislop AD, Canaday DH, Brutkiewicz RR, Blum JS. Immunity. 2005 May;22(5):571-81. 10.1016/j.immuni.2005.03.009 PubMed 15894275.
Backbone
  Vector backbone: pCDNAZeo(-)
  Backbone manufacturer: Invitrogen
  Backbone size w/o insert (bp): 5000
  Total vector size (bp): 6145
  Vector type: Mammalian Expression
  Selectable markers: Zeocin
Growth in bacteria
  Bacterial resistance: Ampicillin, 100 μg/mL
  Growth temperature: 37°C
  Growth strain: DH5alpha
  Copy number: Unknown
Gene/Insert
  Gene/Insert name: Heat-shock cognate protein 73 (alt name: HSC73, HSC70)
  Species: H. sapiens (human)
  Insert size (bp): 1145
  Entrez Gene: HSPA8 (a.k.a. HEL-33, HEL-S-72p, HSC54, HSC70, HSC71, HSP71, HSP73, HSPA10, LAP-1, LAP1, NIP71)
  Promoter: CMV
  Cloning method: Restriction Enzyme; 5′ cloning site BamH1 (unknown if destroyed); 3′ cloning site BamH1 (unknown if destroyed)
  Sequencing primers: 5′ M13 forward; 3′ m13 reverse
Resource information
  A portion of this plasmid was derived from a plasmid made by: Dr. A.M. Cuervo, Tufts University
Terms and licenses: Academic/Nonprofit Terms; Industry Terms: Not Available to Industry
Depositor comments: Addgene NGS results found L394S within the HSC73 translation compared to NM_006597.5; however plasmid encodes mRNA which is functional.
How to cite: pCDNAZeo(-)HSC73 was a gift from Janice Blum (Addgene plasmid # 86030 ; http://n2t.net/addgene:86030 ; RRID:Addgene_86030)
